Addgene plasmid #154074: pMG046 pETARA-CK1α-His
Purpose: Expresses GST_CK1α (human CK1α as a fusion protein with GST and His- tags) in E.coli
Depositing lab: Jesse Zalatan. Depositing organization: University of Washington. Publication: The Scaffold Protein Axin Promotes Signaling Specificity within the Wnt Pathway by Suppressing Competing Kinase Reactions. Gavagan M, Fagnan E, Speltz EB, Zalatan JG. Cell Syst. 2020 Jun 24;10(6):515-525.e5. doi: 10.1016/j.cels.2020.05.002. Epub 2020 Jun 17. PubMed 32553184.
Backbone
  Vector backbone: pETARA
  Backbone size w/o insert (bp): 4354
  Total vector size (bp): 5365
  Vector type: Bacterial Expression
Growth in bacteria
  Bacterial resistance: Ampicillin, 100 μg/mL
  Growth temperature: 37°C
  Growth strain: DH5alpha
  Copy number: Low Copy
Gene/Insert
  Gene/Insert name: CSNK1A1 (alt name: Casein kinase I isoform alpha)
  Species: H. sapiens (human)
  Insert size (bp): 1011
  Entrez Gene: CSNK1A1 (a.k.a. CK1, CK1a, CKIa, HEL-S-77p, HLCDGP1, PRO2975)
  Promoter: T7
  Tag / fusion protein: GST (N terminal on backbone); His6 (C terminal on backbone)
  Cloning method: Gibson Cloning
  Sequencing primers: 5′ pGEX 5' GGGCTGGCAAGCCACGTTTGGTG; 3′ T7 Reverse GCTAGTTATTGCTCAGCGG
Resource information
  A portion of this plasmid was derived from a plasmid made by: Addgene #92014
Terms and licenses: Academic/Nonprofit Terms; Industry Terms: Not Available to Industry
How to cite: pMG046 pETARA-CK1α-His was a gift from Jesse Zalatan (Addgene plasmid # 154074 ; http://n2t.net/addgene:154074 ; RRID:Addgene_154074)
