[The description below was written by a language model from this plasmid's Addgene catalogue record and pLannotate feature annotations shown in this document.]
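Description:
pMG046 pETARA-CK1α-His is a bacterial expression plasmid of about 5.4 kb, built on the pETARA backbone, for producing human casein kinase I isoform alpha (CSNK1A1, CK1α) in E. coli as a doubly tagged fusion protein. It is propagated through a ColE1/pBR322-type origin accompanied by the rop gene and the bom mobility region. This is consistent with its catalogue listing as low copy, since Rop holds down the copy number of this origin family. Selection is by ampicillin through β-lactamase expressed from its own promoter, and an f1 phage origin is also present.

The expression cassette is driven by a T7 promoter followed by the phage T7 gene 10 ribosome binding site, so expression requires a host that supplies T7 RNA polymerase. No lac operator or lacI gene is annotated in either feature table. The reading frame begins with Schistosoma japonicum GST, followed by a short 21 bp segment matched to the capTEV tag, most plausibly a TEV protease recognition site that would allow GST removal. Next comes the 1011 bp CK1α coding sequence, which was inserted by Gibson assembly. The automated annotation labels this insert by its closest match, the Xenopus laevis orthologue, but the catalogue record gives the species as human. Downstream lie an 18 bp histidine-tag segment corresponding to the C-terminal His6, a short fragment annotated as derived from T7 gene 10B, and the T7 terminator.

The N-terminal GST and C-terminal His6 tags allow sequential affinity purification that enriches for full-length kinase. The associated study concerns kinase reactions and Axin scaffolding in the Wnt pathway, so the recombinant CK1α was presumably made for that biochemical work. The depositor and sequencing-derived records differ by only a few bases and carry the same features.
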