Features (pLannotate 1.2.2; 15 found; start..end, strand, type, name):
     12..467     +  rep_origin     f1 ori (sequence partly withheld): f1 bacteriophage origin of replication; arrow indicates direction of (+) strand synthesis
    494..598     +  promoter       AmpR promoter: bla
    599..1459    +  CDS            AmpR: β-lactamase; bla; confers resistance to ampicillin, carbenicillin, and related antibiotics
   1630..2218    +  rep_origin     ori: high-copy-number ColE1/pMB1/pBR322/pUC origin of replication
   2404..2546    -  misc_feature   bom: basis of mobility region from pBR322
   2648..2839    -  CDS            rop: Rop protein, which maintains plasmids at low copy number; rop
   2856..3236    +  CDS            YPB1_ECOLX: Protein predicted: Swiss-Prot protein existence level 4. From Escherichia coli.
   3348..3366    +  promoter       T7 promoter: promoter for bacteriophage T7 RNA polymerase
   3398..3420    +  RBS            RBS: efficient ribosome binding site from bacteriophage T7 gene 10 (Olins and Rangwala, 1989)
   3443..4094    +  CDS            GST (fragment): glutathione S-transferase from Schistosoma japonicum
   4129..4149    +  CDS            capTEV™ (fragment): composite tag for in vivo biotinylation, TEV protease cleavage, and 6xHis tagging
   4154..5164    +  CDS            csnk1a1: KC1A_XENLA - Experimental evidence at protein level: Swiss-Prot protein existence level 1. Casein kinases are operationally defined by their preferential utilization of acidic proteins such as caseins as substrates. It can phosphorylate a large number of proteins. Participates in Wnt signaling. May play a role in segregating chromosomes during mitosis. May play a role in keratin cytoskeleton disassembly (By similarity) (PubMed:9022677). Phosphorylates protein custos (PubMed:25157132). From Xenopus laevis (African clawed frog).
   5209..5226    +  CDS            9xHis (fragment): 9xHis affinity tag
   5236..5285    +  CDS            SET1 (fragment): solubility-enhancement tag derived from T7 phage gene 10B
   5293..5340    +  terminator     T7 terminator: transcription terminator for bacteriophage T7 RNA polymerase
>Addgene plasmid #154074 | pMG046 pETARA-CK1α-His | depositor full sequence | sequence record 298396 | pMG046 pETARA-CK1α-His sequence 5365 bps
TGGCGAATGGG
[124 nt withheld, positions 12-135]
C
[91 nt withheld, positions 137-227]
A
[49 nt withheld, positions 229-277]
CCTTTGACGTTGGAGTCCACGTTCTTT
[37 nt withheld, positions 305-341]
ACCCTATCTCGGTCTATTCTTTTGATTTATAAGGGATTTTGCCGATTTCGGCCTATTGGTTAAAAAATGA
GCTGATTTAACAAAAATTTAACGCGAATTTTAACAAAATATTAACGTTTACAATTTCAGGTGGCACTTTT
CGGGGAAATGTGCGCGGAACCCCTATTTGTTTATTTTTCTAAATACATTCAAATATGTATCCGCTCATGA
GACAATAACCCTGATAAATGCTTCAATAATATTGAAAAAGGAAGAGTATGAGTATTCAACATTTCCGTGT
CGCCCTTATTCCCTTTTTTGCGGCATTTTGCCTTCCTGTTTTTGCTCACCCAGAAACGCTGGTGAAAGTA
AAAGATGCTGAAGATCAGTTGGGTGCACGAGTGGGTTACATCGAACTGGATCTCAACAGCGGTAAGATCC
TTGAGAGTTTTCGCCCCGAAGAACGTTTTCCAATGATGAGCACTTTTAAAGTTCTGCTATGTGGCGCGGT
ATTATCCCGTATTGACGCCGGGCAAGAGCAACTCGGTCGCCGCATACACTATTCTCAGAATGACTTGGTT
GAGTACTCACCAGTCACAGAAAAGCATCTTACGGATGGCATGACAGTAAGAGAATTATGCAGTGCTGCCA
TAACCATGAGTGATAACACTGCGGCCAACTTACTTCTGACAACGATCGGAGGACCGAAGGAGCTAACCGC
TTTTTTGCACAACATGGGGGATCATGTAACTCGCCTTGATCGTTGGGAACCGGAGCTGAATGAAGCCATA
CCAAACGACGAGCGTGACACCACGATGCCTGCAGCAATGGCAACAACGTTGCGCAAACTATTAACTGGCG
AACTACTTACTCTAGCTTCCCGGCAACAATTAATAGACTGGATGGAGGCGGATAAAGTTGCAGGACCACT
TCTGCGCTCGGCCCTTCCGGCTGGCTGGTTTATTGCTGATAAATCTGGAGCCGGTGAGCGTGGGTCTCGC
GGTATCATTGCAGCACTGGGGCCAGATGGTAAGCCCTCCCGTATCGTAGTTATCTACACGACGGGGAGTC
AGGCAACTATGGATGAACGAAATAGACAGATCGCTGAGATAGGTGCCTCACTGATTAAGCATTGGTAACT
GTCAGACCAAGTTTACTCATATATACTTTAGATTGATTTAAAACTTCATTTTTAATTTAAAAGGATCTAG
GTGAAGATCCTTTTTGATAATCTCATGACCAAAATCCCTTAACGTGAGTTTTCGTTCCACTGAGCGTCAG
ACCCCGTAGAAAAGATCAAAGGATCTTCTTGAGATCCTTTTTTTCTGCGCGTAATCTGCTGCTTGCAAAC
AAAAAAACCACCGCTACCAGCGGTGGTTTGTTTGCCGGATCAAGAGCTACCAACTCTTTTTCCGAAGGTA
ACTGGCTTCAGCAGAGCGCAGATACCAAATACTGTCCTTCTAGTGTAGCCGTAGTTAGGCCACCACTTCA
AGAACTCTGTAGCACCGCCTACATACCTCGCTCTGCTAATCCTGTTACCAGTGGCTGCTGCCAGTGGCGA
TAAGTCGTGTCTTACCGGGTTGGACTCAAGACGATAGTTACCGGATAAGGCGCAGCGGTCGGGCTGAACG
GGGGGTTCGTGCACACAGCCCAGCTTGGAGCGAACGACCTACACCGAACTGAGATACCTACAGCGTGAGC
TATGAGAAAGCGCCACGCTTCCCGAAGGGAGAAAGGCGGACAGGTATCCGGTAAGCGGCAGGGTCGGAAC
AGGAGAGCGCACGAGGGAGCTTCCAGGGGGAAACGCCTGGTATCTTTATAGTCCTGTCGGGTTTCGCCAC
CTCTGACTTGAGCGTCGATTTTTGTGATGCTCGTCAGGGGGGCGGAGCCTATGGAAAAACGCCAGCAACG
CGGCCTTTTTACGGTTCCTGGCCTTTTGCTGGCCTTTTGCTCACATGTTCTTTCCTGCGTTATCCCCTGA
TTCTGTGGATAACCGTATTACCGCCTTTGAGTGAGCTGATACCGCTCGCCGCAGCCGAACGACCGAGCGC
AGCGAGTCAGTGAGCGAGGAAGCGGAAGAGCGCCTGATGCGGTATTTTCTCCTTACGCATCTGTGCGGTA
TTTCACACCGCATATATGGTGCACTCTCAGTACAATCTGCTCTGATGCCGCATAGTTAAGCCAGTATACA
CTCCGCTATCGCTACGTGACTGGGTCATGGCTGCGCCCCGACACCCGCCAACACCCGCTGACGCGCCCTG
ACGGGCTTGTCTGCTCCCGGCATCCGCTTACAGACAAGCTGTGACCGTCTCCGGGAGCTGCATGTGTCAG
AGGTTTTCACCGTCATCACCGAAACGCGCGAGGCAGCTGCGGTAAAGCTCATCAGCGTGGTCGTGAAGCG
ATTCACAGATGTCTGCCTGTTCATCCGCGTCCAGCTCGTTGAGTTTCTCCAGAAGCGTTAATGTCTGGCT
TCTGATAAAGCGGGCCATGTTAAGGGCGGTTTTTTCCTGTTTGGTCACTGATGCCTCCGTGTAAGGGGGA
TTTCTGTTCATGGGGGTAATGATACCGATGAAACGAGAGAGGATGCTCACGATACGGGTTACTGATGATG
AACATGCCCGGTTACTGGAACGTTGTGAGGGTAAACAACTGGCGGTATGGATGCGGCGGGACCAGAGAAA
AATCACTCAGGGTCAATGCCAGCGCTTCGTTAATACAGATGTAGGTGTTCCACAGGGTAGCCAGCAGCAT
CCTGCGATGCAGATCCGGAACATAATGGTGCAGGGCGCTGACTTCCGCGTTTCCAGACTTTACGAAACAC
GGAAACCGAAGACCATTCATGTTGTTGCTCAGGTCGCAGACGTTTTGCAGCAGCAGTCGCTTCACGTTCG
CTCGCGTATCGGTGATTCATTCTGCTAACCAGTAAGGCAACCCCGCCAGCCTAGCCGGGTCCTCAACGAC
AGGAGCACGATCATGCGCACCCGTGGCCAGGACCCAACGCTGCCCGAGATCTCGATCCCGCGAAATTAAT
ACGACTCACTATAGGGAGACCACAACGGTTTCCCTCTAGAAATAATTTTGTTTAACTTTAAGAAGGAGAT
ATACATATGAAACAAGATCTGATGTCCCCTATACTAGGTTATTGGAAAATTAAGGGCCTTGTGCAACCCA
CTCGACTTCTTTTGGAATATCTTGAAGAAAAATATGAAGAGCATTTGTATGAGCGCGATGAAGGTGATAA
ATGGCGAAACAAAAAGTTTGAATTGGGTTTGGAGTTTCCCAATCTTCCTTATTATATTGATGGTGATGTT
AAATTAACACAGTCTATGGCCATCATACGTTATATAGCTGACAAGCACAACATGTTGGGTGGTTGTCCAA
AAGAGCGTGCAGAGATTTCAATGCTTGAAGGAGCGGTTTTGGATATTAGATACGGTGTTTCGAGAATTGC
ATATAGTAAAGACTTTGAAACTCTCAAAGTTGATTTTCTTAGCAAGCTACCTGAAATGCTGAAAATGTTC
GAAGATCGTTTATGTCATAAAACATATTTAAATGGTGATCATGTAACCCATCCTGACTTCATGTTGTATG
ACGCTCTTGATGTTGTTTTATACATGGACCCAATGTGCCTGGATGCGTTCCCAAAATTAGTTTGTTTTAA
AAAACGTATTGAAGCTATCCCACAAATTGATAAGTACTTGAAATCCAGCAAGTATATAGCATGGCCTTTG
CAGGGCTGGCAAGCCACGTTTGGTGGTGGCGACCATCCTCCAACTAGTGGATCTGGTGGTGGTGGCGGTT
CCATGAGCGAGAATCTTTATTTTCAGGGATCCATGGCGAGTAGCAGCGGCTCCAAGGCTGAATTCATTGT
CGGAGGGAAATATAAACTGGTACGGAAGATCGGGTCTGGCTCCTTCGGGGACATCTATTTGGCGATCAAC
ATCACCAACGGCGAGGAAGTGGCAGTGAAGCTAGAATCTCAGAAGGCCAGGCATCCCCAGTTGCTGTACG
AGAGCAAGCTCTATAAGATTCTTCAAGGTGGGGTTGGCATCCCCCACATACGGTGGTATGGTCAGGAAAA
AGACTACAATGTACTAGTCATGGATCTTCTGGGACCTAGCCTCGAAGACCTCTTCAATTTCTGTTCAAGA
AGGTTCACAATGAAAACTGTACTTATGTTAGCTGACCAGATGATCAGTAGAATTGAATATGTGCATACAA
AGAATTTTATACACAGAGACATTAAACCAGATAACTTCCTAATGGGTATTGGGCGTCACTGTAATAAGTT
ATTCCTTATTGATTTTGGTTTGGCCAAAAAGTACAGAGACAACAGGACAAGGCAACACATACCATACAGA
GAAGATAAAAACCTCACTGGCACTGCCCGATATGCTAGCATCAATGCACATCTTGGTATTGAGCAGAGTC
GCCGAGATGACATGGAATCATTAGGATATGTTTTGATGTATTTTAATAGAACCAGCCTGCCATGGCAAGG
GCTAAAGGCTGCAACAAAGAAACAAAAATATGAAAAGATTAGTGAAAAGAAGATGTCCACGCCTGTTGAA
GTTTTATGTAAGGGGTTTCCTGCAGAATTTGCGATGTACTTAAACTATTGTCGTGGGCTACGCTTTGAGG
AAGCCCCAGATTACATGTATCTGAGGCAGCTATTCCGCATTCTTTTCAGGACCCTGAACCATCAATATGA
CTACACATTTGATTGGACAATGTTAAAGCAGAAAGCAGCACAGCAGGCAGCCTCTTCCAGTGGGCAGGGT
CAGCAGGCCCAAACCCCCACAGGCAAGCAAACTGACAAATCCAAGAGTAACATGAAAGGTTTCAGCGGCC
GCCACCATCACCACCACCACTAGGGGCCGCACTCGAGCACCACCACCACCACCACTGAGATCCGGCTGCT
AACAAAGCCCGAAAGGAAGCTGAGTTGGCTGCTGCCACCGCTGAGCAATAACTAGCATAACCCCTTGGGG
CCTCTAAACGGGTCTTGAGGGGTTTTTTGCTGAAAGGAGGAACTATATCCGGAT
