Features (pLannotate 1.2.2; 15 found; start..end, strand, type, name):
     15..443     +  rep_origin     f1 ori (sequence partly withheld): f1 bacteriophage origin of replication; arrow indicates direction of (+) strand synthesis
    496..600     +  promoter       AmpR promoter: bla
    601..1461    +  CDS            AmpR: β-lactamase; bla; confers resistance to ampicillin, carbenicillin, and related antibiotics
   1632..2220    +  rep_origin     ori: high-copy-number ColE1/pMB1/pBR322/pUC origin of replication
   2406..2545    -  misc_feature   bom: basis of mobility region from pBR322
   2647..2835    -  CDS            rop: Rop protein, which maintains plasmids at low copy number; rop
   2855..3235    +  CDS            YPB1_ECOLX: Protein predicted: Swiss-Prot protein existence level 4. From Escherichia coli.
   3347..3365    +  promoter       T7 promoter: promoter for bacteriophage T7 RNA polymerase
   3397..3419    +  RBS            RBS: efficient ribosome binding site from bacteriophage T7 gene 10 (Olins and Rangwala, 1989)
   3442..4093    +  CDS            GST (fragment): glutathione S-transferase from Schistosoma japonicum
   4128..4148    +  CDS            capTEV™ (fragment): composite tag for in vivo biotinylation, TEV protease cleavage, and 6xHis tagging
   4153..5163    +  CDS            csnk1a1: KC1A_XENLA - Experimental evidence at protein level: Swiss-Prot protein existence level 1. Casein kinases are operationally defined by their preferential utilization of acidic proteins such as caseins as substrates. It can phosphorylate a large number of proteins. Participates in Wnt signaling. May play a role in segregating chromosomes during mitosis. May play a role in keratin cytoskeleton disassembly (By similarity) (PubMed:9022677). Phosphorylates protein custos (PubMed:25157132). From Xenopus laevis (African clawed frog).
   5208..5225    +  CDS            9xHis (fragment): 9xHis affinity tag
   5235..5284    +  CDS            SET1 (fragment): solubility-enhancement tag derived from T7 phage gene 10B
   5292..5339    +  terminator     T7 terminator: transcription terminator for bacteriophage T7 RNA polymerase
>Addgene plasmid #154074 | pMG046 pETARA-CK1α-His | addgene full sequence | sequence record 308800 | Addgene NGS Result
GATTGGCGAATGGG
[124 nt withheld, positions 15-138]
C
[91 nt withheld, positions 140-230]
A
[49 nt withheld, positions 232-280]
CCTTTGACGTTGGAGTCCACGTTCTTT
[37 nt withheld, positions 308-344]
ACCCTATCTCGGTCTATTCTTTTGATTTATAAGGGATTTTGCCGATTTCGGCCTATTGGTTAAAAAATGA
GCTGATTTAACAAAAATTTAACGCGAATTTTAACAAAATATTAACGCTTACAATTTAGGTGGCACTTTTC
GGGGAAATGTGCGCGGAACCCCTATTTGTTTATTTTTCTAAATACATTCAAATATGTATCCGCTCATGAG
ACAATAACCCTGATAAATGCTTCAATAATATTGAAAAAGGAAGAGTATGAGTATTCAACATTTCCGTGTC
GCCCTTATTCCCTTTTTTGCGGCATTTTGCCTTCCTGTTTTTGCTCACCCAGAAACGCTGGTGAAAGTAA
AAGATGCTGAAGATCAGTTGGGTGCACGAGTGGGTTACATCGAACTGGATCTCAACAGCGGTAAGATCCT
TGAGAGTTTTCGCCCCGAAGAACGTTTTCCAATGATGAGCACTTTTAAAGTTCTGCTATGTGGCGCGGTA
TTATCCCGTATTGACGCCGGGCAAGAGCAACTCGGTCGCCGCATACACTATTCTCAGAATGACTTGGTTG
AGTACTCACCAGTCACAGAAAAGCATCTTACGGATGGCATGACAGTAAGAGAATTATGCAGTGCTGCCAT
AACCATGAGTGATAACACTGCGGCCAACTTACTTCTGACAACGATCGGAGGACCGAAGGAGCTAACCGCT
TTTTTGCACAACATGGGGGATCATGTAACTCGCCTTGATCGTTGGGAACCGGAGCTGAATGAAGCCATAC
CAAACGACGAGCGTGACACCACGATGCCTGCAGCAATGGCAACAACGTTGCGCAAACTATTAACTGGCGA
ACTACTTACTCTAGCTTCCCGGCAACAATTAATAGACTGGATGGAGGCGGATAAAGTTGCAGGACCACTT
CTGCGCTCGGCCCTTCCGGCTGGCTGGTTTATTGCTGATAAATCTGGAGCCGGTGAGCGTGGGTCTCGCG
GTATCATTGCAGCACTGGGGCCAGATGGTAAGCCCTCCCGTATCGTAGTTATCTACACGACGGGGAGTCA
GGCAACTATGGATGAACGAAATAGACAGATCGCTGAGATAGGTGCCTCACTGATTAAGCATTGGTAACTG
TCAGACCAAGTTTACTCATATATACTTTAGATTGATTTAAAACTTCATTTTTAATTTAAAAGGATCTAGG
TGAAGATCCTTTTTGATAATCTCATGACCAAAATCCCTTAACGTGAGTTTTCGTTCCACTGAGCGTCAGA
CCCCGTAGAAAAGATCAAAGGATCTTCTTGAGATCCTTTTTTTCTGCGCGTAATCTGCTGCTTGCAAACA
AAAAAACCACCGCTACCAGCGGTGGTTTGTTTGCCGGATCAAGAGCTACCAACTCTTTTTCCGAAGGTAA
CTGGCTTCAGCAGAGCGCAGATACCAAATACTGTCCTTCTAGTGTAGCCGTAGTTAGGCCACCACTTCAA
GAACTCTGTAGCACCGCCTACATACCTCGCTCTGCTAATCCTGTTACTAGTGGCTGCTGCCAGTGGCGAT
AAGTCGTGTCTTACCGGGTTGGACTCAAGACGATAGTTACCGGATAAGGCGCAGCGGTCGGGCTGAACGG
GGGGTTCGTGCACACAGCCCAGCTTGGAGCGAACGACCTACACCGAACTGAGATACCTACAGCGTGAGCT
ATGAGAAAGCGCCACGCTTCCCGAAGGGAGAAAGGCGGACAGGTATCCGGTAAGCGGCAGGGTCGGAACA
GGAGAGCGCACGAGGGAGCTTCCAGGGGGAAACGCCTGGTATCTTTATAGTCCTGTCGGGTTTCGCCACC
TCTGACTTGAGCGTCGATTTTTGTGATGCTCGTCAGGGGGGCGGAGCCTATGGAAAAACGCCAGCAACGC
GGCCTTTTTACGGTTCCTGGCCTTTTGCTGGCCTTTTGCTCACATGTTCTTTCCTGCGTTATCCCCTGAT
TCTGTGGATAACCGTATTACCGCCTTTGAGTGAGCTGATACCGCTCGCCGCAGCCGAACGACCGAGCGCA
GCGAGTCAGTGAGCGAGGAAGCGGAAGAGCGCCTGATGCGGTATTTTCTCCTTACGCATCTGTGCGGTAT
TTCACACCGCAATGGTGCACTCTCAGTACAATCTGCTCTGATGCCGCATAGTTAAGCCAGTATACACTCC
GCTATCGCTACGTGACTGGGTCATGGCTGCGCCCCGACACCCGCCAACACCCGCTGACGCGCCCTGACGG
GCTTGTCTGCTCCCGGCATCCGCTTACAGACAAGCTGTGACCGTCTCCGGGAGCTGCATGTGTCAGAGGT
TTTCACCGTCATCACCGAAACGCGCGAGGCAGCTGCGGTAAAGCTCATCAGCGTGGTCGTGAAGCGATTC
ACAGATGTCTGCCTGTTCATCCGCGTCCAGCTCGTTGAGTTTCTCCAGAAGCGTTAATGTCTGGCTTCTG
ATAAAGCGGGCCATGTTAAGGGCGGTTTTTTCCTGTTTGGTTACTGATGCCTCCGTGTAAGGGGGATTTC
TGTTCATGGGGGTAATGATACCGATGAAACGAGAGAGGATGCTCACGATACGGGTTACTGATGATGAACA
TGCCCGGTTACTGGAACGTTGTGAGGGTAAACAACTGGCGGTATGGATGCGGCGGGACCAGAGAAAAATC
ACTCAGGGTCAATGCCAGCGCTTCGTTAATACAGATGTAGGTGTTCCACAGGGTAGCCAGCAGCATCCTG
CGATGCAGATCCGGAACATAATGGTGCAGGGCGCTGACTTCCGCGTTTCCAGACTTTACGAAACACGGAA
ACCGAAGACCATTCATGTTGTTGCTCAGGTCGCAGACGTTTTGCAGCAGCAGTCGCTTCACGTTCGCTCG
CGTATCGGTGATTCATTCTGCTAACCAGTAAGGCAACCCCGCCAGCCTAGCCGGGTCCTCAACGACAGGA
GCACGATCATGCGCACCCGTGGCCAGGACCCAACGCTGCCCGAGATCTCGATCCCGCGAAATTAATACGA
CTCACTATAGGGAGACCACAACGGTTTCCCTCTAGAAATAATTTTGTTTAACTTTAAGAAGGAGATATAC
ATATGAAACAAGATCTGATGTCCCCTATACTAGGTTATTGGAAAATTAAGGGCCTTGTGCAACCCACTCG
ACTTCTTTTGGAATATCTTGAAGAAAAATATGAAGAGCATTTGTATGAGCGCGATGAAGGTGATAAATGG
CGAAACAAAAAGTTTGAATTGGGTTTGGAGTTTCCCAATCTTCCTTATTATATTGATGGTGATGTTAAAT
TAACACAGTCTATGGCCATCATACGTTATATAGCTGACAAGCACAACATGTTGGGTGGTTGTCCAAAAGA
GCGTGCAGAGATTTCAATGCTTGAAGGAGCGGTTTTGGATATTAGATACGGTGTTTCGAGAATTGCATAT
AGTAAAGACTTTGAAACTCTCAAAGTTGATTTTCTTAGCAAGCTACCTGAAATGCTGAAAATGTTCGAAG
ATCGTTTATGTCATAAAACATATTTAAATGGTGATCATGTAACCCATCCTGACTTCATGTTGTATGACGC
TCTTGATGTTGTTTTATACATGGACCCAATGTGCCTGGATGCGTTCCCAAAATTAGTTTGTTTTAAAAAA
CGTATTGAAGCTATCCCACAAATTGATAAGTACTTGAAATCCAGCAAGTATATAGCATGGCCTTTGCAGG
GCTGGCAAGCCACGTTTGGTGGTGGCGACCATCCTCCAACTAGTGGATCTGGTGGTGGTGGCGGTTCCAT
GAGCGAGAATCTTTATTTTCAGGGATCCATGGCGAGTAGCAGCGGCTCCAAGGCTGAATTCATTGTCGGA
GGGAAATATAAACTGGTACGGAAGATCGGGTCTGGCTCCTTCGGGGACATCTATTTGGCGATCAACATCA
CCAACGGCGAGGAAGTGGCAGTGAAGCTAGAATCTCAGAAGGCCAGGCATCCCCAGTTGCTGTACGAGAG
CAAGCTCTATAAGATTCTTCAAGGTGGGGTTGGCATCCCCCACATACGGTGGTATGGTCAGGAAAAAGAC
TACAATGTACTAGTCATGGATCTTCTGGGACCTAGCCTCGAAGACCTCTTCAATTTCTGTTCAAGAAGGT
TCACAATGAAAACTGTACTTATGTTAGCTGACCAGATGATCAGTAGAATTGAATATGTGCATACAAAGAA
TTTTATACACAGAGACATTAAACCAGATAACTTCCTAATGGGTATTGGGCGTCACTGTAATAAGTTATTC
CTTATTGATTTTGGTTTGGCCAAAAAGTACAGAGACAACAGGACAAGGCAACACATACCATACAGAGAAG
ATAAAAACCTCACTGGCACTGCCCGATATGCTAGCATCAATGCACATCTTGGTATTGAGCAGAGTCGCCG
AGATGACATGGAATCATTAGGATATGTTTTGATGTATTTTAATAGAACCAGCCTGCCATGGCAAGGGCTA
AAGGCTGCAACAAAGAAACAAAAATATGAAAAGATTAGTGAAAAGAAGATGTCCACGCCTGTTGAAGTTT
TATGTAAGGGGTTTCCTGCAGAATTTGCGATGTACTTAAACTATTGTCGTGGGCTACGCTTTGAGGAAGC
CCCAGATTACATGTATCTGAGGCAGCTATTCCGCATTCTTTTCAGGACCCTGAACCATCAATATGACTAC
ACATTTGATTGGACAATGTTAAAGCAGAAAGCAGCACAGCAGGCAGCCTCTTCCAGTGGGCAGGGTCAGC
AGGCCCAAACCCCCACAGGCAAGCAAACTGACAAATCCAAGAGTAACATGAAAGGTTTCAGCGGCCGCCA
CCATCACCACCACCACTAGGGGCCGCACTCGAGCACCACCACCACCACCACTGAGATCCGGCTGCTAACA
AAGCCCGAAAGGAAGCTGAGTTGGCTGCTGCCACCGCTGAGCAATAACTAGCATAACCCCTTGGGGCCTC
TAAACGGGTCTTGAGGGGTTTTTTGCTGAAAGGAGGAACTATATCCG
